>Addgene plasmid #244568 | CL20_mEGFP_FOidr_016 | addgene full sequence | sequence record 490660 | Addgene NGS Result
AAAAAAAATCTAACCTCAAGTCAAGGCTTTTCTATGGAATAAGGAATGGACAGCAGGGGGCTGTTTCATA
TACTGATGACCTCTTTATAGCCAACCTTTGTTCATGGCAGCCAGCATATGGGCATATGTTGCCAAACTCT
AAACCAAATACTCATTCTGATGTTTTAAATGATTTGCCCTCCCATATGTCCTTCCGAGTGAGAGACACAA
AAAATTCCAACACACTATTGCAATGAAAATAAATTTCCTTTATTAGCCAGAAGTCAGATGCTCAAGGGGC
TTCATGATGTCCCCATAATTTTTGGCAGAGGGAAAAAGATCTGCTAGCTCGAGCAGCTGAAGCTTTATTG
AGGCTTAAGCAGTGGGTTCCCTAGTTAGCCAGAGAGCTCCCAGGCTCAGATCTGGTCTAACCAGAGAGAC
CCAGTACAGGCAAAAAGCAGATCTTGTCTTCTTTGGGAGTGAATTAGCCCTTCCAGTCCCCCCTTTTCTT
TTAAAAAGTGGCTAAGATCTACAGCTGCCTTGTAAGTCATTGGTCTTAAAGGTACCGTAATCTTATCTAG
AACCGGTTCACAGAGTTTCGGGCACAGAGCGTAATCCTTTGGACGAGTGTGTCGCTTGTAATGTGCAGGG
TAAGGCAGCGCGAGGTGGGGGCGTTGCAATAATGGCGTGACTGGATAATCCCAGACGCCCGGCGGCGGGG
AAATGCAGGTGTGCAGTGCGGGGTTCCGGATGGGTCCCTTGACAGCTCCCGTGACTACTGATTCCATGCG
AACTACCGTCGCTATCGGACGGGGCTGCCTGTTGAAGAGGCTGCTTAGCAGGACGTTTTTTACGGCGAGG
TTTCTCGCGACGCGGCTCGCGGCTATCCTGCGTATCCGCTTCCCGGGAAGCGGCCGCACTTCCCCCGGAG
CCTCCGCTTCCGCCCTTGTACAGCTCGTCCATGCCGAGAGTGATCCCGGCGGCGGTCACGAACTCCAGCA
GGACCATGTGATCGCGCTTCTCGTTGGGGTCTTTGCTCAGCTTGGACTGGGTGCTCAGGTAGTGGTTGTC
GGGCAGCAGCACGGGGCCGTCGCCGATGGGGGTGTTCTGCTGGTAGTGGTCGGCGAGCTGCACGCTGCCG
TCCTCGATGTTGTGGCGGATCTTGAAGTTCACCTTGATGCCGTTCTTCTGCTTGTCGGCCATGATATAGA
CGTTGTGGCTGTTGTAGTTGTACTCCAGCTTGTGCCCCAGGATGTTGCCGTCCTCCTTGAAGTCGATGCC
CTTCAGCTCGATGCGGTTCACCAGGGTGTCGCCCTCGAACTTCACCTCGGCGCGGGTCTTGTAGTTGCCG
TCGTCCTTGAAGAAGATGGTGCGCTCCTGGACGTAGCCTTCGGGCATGGCGGACTTGAAGAAGTCGTGCT
GCTTCATGTGGTCGGGGTAGCGGCTGAAGCACTGCACGCCGTAGGTCAGGGTGGTCACGAGGGTGGGCCA
GGGCACGGGCAGCTTGCCGGTGGTGCAGATGAACTTCAGGGTCAGCTTGCCGTAGGTGGCATCGCCCTCG
CCCTCGCCGGACACGCTGAACTTGTGGCCGTTTACGTCGCCGTCCAGCTCGACCAGGATGGGCACCACCC
CGGTGAACAGCTCCTCGCCCTTGCTCACCATGGTGGCGACCGGTGGATCCCGGGCCCGCGGTACCGTCGA
CTGCAGAATTCGGTTCACTAAACGAGCCCGGTTCACTAAACGAGCTCTGCTTATATAGACCTCCCACCGT
ACACGCCTACCGCCCATTTGCGTCAATGGGGCGGAGTTGTTACGACATTTTGGAAAGTCCCGTTGATTTT
GGTGCCAAAACAAACTCCCATTGACGTCAATGGGGTGGAGACTTGGAAATCCCCGTGAGTCAAACCGCTA
TCCACGCCCATTGATGTACTGCCAAAACCGCATCACCATGGTAATAGCGATGACTAATACGTAGATGTAC
TGCCAAGTAGGAAAGTCCCATAAGGTCATGTACTGGGCATAATGCCAGGCGGGCCATTTACCGTCATTGA
CGTCAATAGGGGGCGTACTTGGCATATGATACACTTGATGTACTGCCAAGTGGGCAGTTTACCGTAAATA
CTCCACCCATTGACGTCAATGGAAAGTCCCTATTGGCGTTACTATGGGAACATACGTCATTATTGACGTC
AATGGGCGGGGGTCGTTGGGCGGTCAGCCAGGCGGGCCATTTACCGTAAGTTATGTAACGCGGAACTCCA
TATATGGGCTATGAACTAATGACCCCGTAATTGATTACTATTAATAACTAGCACGCGTTCGAAGCTTGAG
CTCGGTCCCCTCGGGGTTGGGAGGTGGGTCTGAAACGATAATGGTGAATATCCCTGCCTAACTCTATTCA
CTATAGAAAGTACAGCAAAAACTATTCTTAAACCTACCAAGCCTCCTACTATCATTATGAATAATTTTAT
ATACCACAGCCAATTTGTTATGTTAAACCAATTCCACAAACTTGCCCATTTATCTAATTCCAATAATTCT
TGTTCATTCTTTTCTTGCTGGTTTTGCGATTCTTCAATTAAGGAGTGTATTAAGCTTGTGTAATTGTTAA
TTTCTCTGTCCCACTCCATCCAGGTCGTGTGATTCCAAATCTGTTCCAGAGATTTATTACTCCAACTAGC
ATTCCAAGGCACAGCAGTGGTGCAAATGAGTTTTCCAGAGCAACCCCAAATCCCCAGGAGCTGTTGATCC
TTTAGGTATCTTTCCACAGCCAGGATTCTTGCCTGGAGCTGCTTGATGCCCCAGACTGTGAGTTGCAACA
GATGCTGTTGCGCCTCAATAGCCCTCAGCAAATTGTTCTGCTGCTGCACTATACCAGACAATAATTGTCT
GGCCTGTACCGTCAGCGTCATTGACGCTGCGCCCATAGTGCTTCCTGCTGCTCCCAAGAACCCAAGGAAC
AAAGCTCCTATTCCCACTGCTCTTTTTTCTCTCTGCACCACTCTTCTCTTTGCCTTGGTGGGTGCTACTC
CTAATGGTTCAATTTTTACTACTTTATATTTATATAATTCACTTCTCCAATTGTCCCTCATATCTCCTCC
TTATGGTGTTTTACTAAACTTTTCCATGTTCTAATCCTCATCCTGTCTACTTGCCACACAATCATCACCT
GCCATCTGTTTTCCATAATCCCTAATGATCTTTGCTTTTCTTCTTGGCACTACTTTTATGTCACTATTAT
CTTGTATTACTACTGCCCCTTCACCTTTCCAGAGGAGCTTTGCTGGTCCTTTCCAAAGTGGATTTCTGCT
GTCCCTGTAATAAACCCGAAAATTTTGAATTTTTGTAATTTGTTTTTGTAATTCTTTAGTTTGTATGTCT
GTTGCTATTATGTCTACTATTCTTTCCCCTGCACTGTACCCCCCAATCCCCCCTTTTCTTTTAAAATTGT
GGATGAATACTGCCATTTGTACTGCTGTCTTAAGATGTTCAGCCTGATCTCTTACCTGTCCTATAATTTT
CTTTAATTCTTTATTCATAGATTCTACTACTCCTTGACTTTGGGGATTGTAGGGAATTTCCAGGTCTGAA
GATCCTGCTGCTTGCTGTGCTTTTTTCTTACTTTTGTTTTGCTCTTCCTCTATCTTGTCTAAAGCTTCCT
TGGTGTCTTTTATCTCTATCCTTTGATGCACACAATAGAGGGTTGCTACTGTATTATATAATGATCTAAG
TTCTTCTGATCCTGTCTGAAGGGATGGTTGTAGCTGTCCCAGTATTTGTCTACAGCCTTCTGATGTTTCT
AACAGGCCAGTATTAACTGCGAATCGTTCTAGCTCCCTGCTTGCCCATACTATATGTTTTAATTTATATT
TTTTCTTTCCCCCTGGCCTTAACCGAATTTTTTCCCATCGCGATCTAATTCTCCCCCGCTTAATACTGAC
GCTCTCGCACCCATCTCTCTCCTTCTAGCCTCCGCTAGTCAAAATTTTTGGCGTACTCACCAGTCGCCGC
CCCTCGCCTCTTGCCGTGCGCGCTTCAGCAAGCCGAGTCCTGCGTCGAGAGAGCTCCTCTGGTTTCCCTT
TCGCTTTCAAGTCCCTGTTCGGGCGCCACTGCTAGAGATTTTCCACACTGACTAAAAGGGTCTGAGGGAT
CTCTAGTTACCAGAGTCACACAACAGACGGGCACACACTACTTGAAGCACTCAAGGCAAGCTTTATTGAG
GCTTAAGCAGTGGGTTCCCTAGTTAGCCAGAGAGCTCCCAGGCTCAGATCTGGTCTAACCAGAGAGACCC
AGTACAGGCAAAAAGCAGCTGCTTATATGCAGGATCTGAGGGCTCGCCACTCCCCAGTCCCGCCCAGGCC
ACGCCTCCCATGGTAATAGCGATGACTAATACGTAGATGTACTGCCAAGTAGGAAAGTCCCATAAGGTCA
TGTACTGGGCATAATGCCAGGCGGGCCATTTACCGTCATTGACGTCAATAGGGGGCGTACTTGGCATATG
ATACACTTGATGTACTGCCAAGTGGGCAGTTTACCGTAAATACTCCACCCATTGACGTCAATGGAAAGTC
CCTATTGGCGTTACTATGGGAACATACGTCATTATTGACGTCAATGGGCGGGGGTCGTTGGGCGGTCAGC
CAGGCGGGCCATTTACCGTAAGTTATGTAACGCGGAACTCCATATATGGGCTATGAACTAATGACCCCGT
AATTGATTACTATTAATAACTAGTCAATAATCAATGTCGACCCAGGTGGCACTTTTCGGGGAAATGTGCG
CGGAACCCCTATTTGTTTATTTTTCTAAATACATTCAAATATGTATCCGCTCATGAGACAATAACCCTGA
TAAATGCTTCAATAATATTGAAAAAGGAAGAGTATGAGTATTCAACATTTCCGTGTCGCCCTTATTCCCT
TTTTTGCGGCATTTTGCCTTCCTGTTTTTGCTCACCCAGAAACGCTGGTGAAAGTAAAAGATGCTGAAGA
TCAGTTGGGTGCACGAGTGGGTTACATCGAACTGGATCTCAACAGCGGTAAGATCCTTGAGAGTTTTCGC
CCCGAAGAACGTTTTCCAATGATGAGCACTTTTAAAGTTCTGCTATGTGGCGCGGTATTATCCCGTATTG
ACGCCGGGCAAGAGCAACTCGGTCGCCGCATACACTATTCTCAGAATGACTTGGTTGAGTACTCACCAGT
CACAGAAAAGCATCTTACGGATGGCATGACAGTAAGAGAATTATGCAGTGCTGCCATAACCATGAGTGAT
AACACTGCGGCCAACTTACTTCTGACAACGATCGGAGGACCGAAGGAGCTAACCGCTTTTTTGCACAACA
TGGGGGATCATGTAACTCGCCTTGATCGTTGGGAACCGGAGCTGAATGAAGCCATACCAAACGACGAGCG
TGACACCACGATGCCTGTAGCAATGGCAACAACGTTGCGCAAACTATTAACTGGCGAACTACTTACTCTA
GCTTCCCGGCAACAATTAATAGACTGGATGGAGGCGGATAAAGTTGCAGGACCACTTCTGCGCTCGGCCC
TTCCGGCTGGCTGGTTTATTGCTGATAAATCTGGAGCCGGTGAGCGTGGGTCTCGCGGTATCATTGCAGC
ACTGGGGCCAGATGGTAAGCCCTCCCGTATCGTAGTTATCTACACGACGGGGAGTCAGGCAACTATGGAT
GAACGAAATAGACAGATCGCTGAGATAGGTGCCTCACTGATTAAGCATTGGTAACTGTCAGACCAAGTTT
ACTCATATATACTTTAGATTGATTTAAAACTTCATTTTTAATTTAAAAGGATCTAGGTGAAGATCCTTTT
TGATAATCTCATGACCAAAATCCCTTAACGTGAGTTTTCGTTCCACTGAGCGTCAGACCCCGTAGAAAAG
ATCAAAGGATCTTCTTGAGATCCTTTTTTTCTGCGCGTAATCTGCTGCTTGCAAACAAAAAAACCACCGC
TACCAGCGGTGGTTTGTTTGCCGGATCAAGAGCTACCAACTCTTTTTCCGAAGGTAACTGGCTTCAGCAG
AGCGCAGATACCAAATACTGTTCTTCTAGTGTAGCCGTAGTTAGGCCACCACTTCAAGAACTCTGTAGCA
CCGCCTACATACCTCGCTCTGCTAATCCTGTTACCAGTGGCTGCTGCCAGTGGCGATAAGTCGTGTCTTA
CCGGGTTGGACTCAAGACGATAGTTACCGGATAAGGCGCAGCGGTCGGGCTGAACGGGGGGTTCGTGCAC
ACAGCCCAGCTTGGAGCGAACGACCTACACCGAACTGAGATACCTACAGCGTGAGCTATGAGAAAGCGCC
ACGCTTCCCGAAGGGAGAAAGGCGGACAGGTATCCGGTAAGCGGCAGGGTCGGAACAGGAGAGCGCACGA
GGGAGCTTCCAGGGGGAAACGCCTGGTATCTTTATAGTCCTGTCGGGTTTCGCCACCTCTGACTTGAGCG
TCGATTTTTGTGATGCTCGTCAGGGGGGCGGAGCCTATGGAAAAACGCCAGCAACGCGGCCTTTTTACGG
TTCCTGGCCTTTTGCTGGCCTTTTGCTCACATGTTCTTTCCTGCGTTATCCCCTGATTCTGTGGATAACC
GTATTACCGCCTTTGAGTGAGCTGATACCGCTCGCCGCAGCCGAACGACCGAGCGCAGCGAGTCAGTGAG
CGAGGAAGCGGAAGAGCGCCCAATACGCAAACCGCCTCTCCCCGCGCGTTGGCCGATTCATTAATGCAGC
GGATCCAGACATGATAAGATACATTGATGAGTTTGGACAAACCACAACTAGAATGCAGTGAAAAAAATGC
TTTATTTGTGAAATTTGTGATGCTATTGCTTTATTTGTAACCATTATAAGCTGCAATAAACAAGTTAGCT
TTTTGCAAAAGCCTAGGCCTCCAAAAAAGCCTCCTCACTACTTCTGGAATAGCTCAGAGGCCGAGGCGGC
CTCGGCCTCTGCATAAATAAAAAAAATTAGTCAGCCATGGGGCGGAGAATGGGCGGAACTGGGCGGAGTT
AGGGGCGGGATGGGCGGAGTTAGGGGCGGGACTATGGTTGCTGACTAATTGAGATGCGGATCCGCTGGCA
CGACAGGTTTCCCGACTGGAAAGCGGGCAGTGAGCGCAACGCAATTAATGTGAGTTAGCTCACTCATTAG
GCACCCCAGGCTTTACACTTTATGCTTCCGGCTCGTATGTTGTGTGGAATTGTGAGCGGATAACAATTTC
ACACAGGAAACAGCTATGACCATGATTACGCCAAGCTTGGGCTGCAGGTCGAGGGATCTCCATAAGAGAA
GAGGGACAGCTATGACTGGGAGTAGTCAGGAGAGGAGGAAAAATCTGGCTAGTAAAACATGTAAGGAAAA
TTTTAGGGATGTTAAAGAAAAAAATAACACAAAACAAAATAT
Features (pLannotate 1.2.2; 29 found; start..end, strand, type, name):
    199..254     -  polyA_signal   β-globin poly(A) signal: rabbit β-globin polyadenylation signal (Gil and Proudfoot, 1987)
    340..475     -  LTR            3' LTR (ΔU3) (fragment): self-inactivating 3' long terminal repeat (LTR) from HIV-1
    477..545     -  CDS            nef (fragment): NEF_HV1Z2 - Experimental evidence at protein level: Swiss-Prot protein existence level 1. Extracellular Nef protein targets CD4(+) T-lymphocytes for apoptosis by interacting with CXCR4 surface receptors. From Human immunodeficiency virus type 1 group M subtype D (isolate Z2/CDC-Z34) (HIV-1).
    571..885     -  CDS            VWA3B (fragment): VWA3B_HUMAN - Experimental evidence at transcript level: Swiss-Prot protein existence level 2. From Homo sapiens (Human).
    925..1641    -  CDS            mEGFP: mEGFP is a basic (constitutively fluorescent) green fluorescent protein published in 2002, derived from Aequorea victoria. It has moderate acid sensitivity.
   1655..1692    -  misc_feature   MCS (fragment): multiple cloning site
   1691..1707    -  promoter       tight TRE promoter (fragment): Tet-responsive promoter PTight, consisting of seven tet operator sequences followed by the minimal CMV promoter
   1723..1926    -  promoter       CMV promoter: human cytomegalovirus (CMV) immediate early promoter
   1927..2230    -  enhancer       CMV enhancer: human cytomegalovirus immediate early enhancer
   2298..2314    -  misc_feature   MCS (fragment): multiple cloning site
   2314..2339    -  CDS            Rev (fragment): human immunodeficiency virus 1 (HIV-1) Rev protein; rev; enhances nuclear export of unspliced and incompletely spliced viral mRNAs
   2716..2949    -  misc_feature   RRE: The Rev response element (RRE) of HIV-1 allows for Rev-dependent mRNA export from the nucleus to the cytoplasm.
   3083..3166    -  CDS            vif (fragment): VIF_HV1BR - Experimental evidence at protein level: Swiss-Prot protein existence level 1. Counteracts the innate antiviral activity of host APOBEC3F and APOBEC3G. Forms a complex with host APOBEC3F and APOBEC3G thus preventing the entry of these lethally hypermutating enzymes into progeny virions. Recruits an active E3 ubiquitin ligase complex composed of elongin BC, CUL5, and RBX2 to induce polyubiquitination of APOBEC3G and APOBEC3F. In turn, they are directed to the 26S proteasome for degradation. Vif interaction with APOBEC3G also blocks its cytidine deaminase activity in a proteasome-inde
   3309..3426    -  misc_feature   cPPT/CTS: central polypurine tract and central termination sequence of HIV-1
   3575..3934    -  CDS            HIV-1 gag (fragment): gag protein from human immunodeficiency virus 1; gag
   3918..4043    -  misc_feature   HIV-1 Ψ: packaging signal of human immunodeficiency virus type 1
   4090..4347    -  LTR            5' LTR (truncated): truncated 5' long terminal repeat (LTR) from HIV-1
   4349..4728    -  enhancer       CMV enhancer: human cytomegalovirus immediate early enhancer
   4759..4863    +  promoter       AmpR promoter: bla
   4864..5724    +  CDS            AmpR: β-lactamase; bla; confers resistance to ampicillin, carbenicillin, and related antibiotics
   5895..6483    +  rep_origin     ori: high-copy-number ColE1/pMB1/pBR322/pUC origin of replication
   6666..6720    +  CDS            lacI (fragment): lac repressor; lacI; The lac repressor binds to the lac operator to inhibit transcription in E. coli. This inhibition can be relieved by adding lactose or isopropyl-β-D-thiogalactopyranoside (IPTG).
   6722..6856    -  polyA_signal   SV40 poly(A) signal: SV40 polyadenylation signal
   6876..7011    -  rep_origin     SV40 ori: SV40 origin of replication
   7035..7057    -  promoter       SV40 promoter (fragment): SV40 enhancer and early promoter
   7064..7103    +  CDS            lacI (fragment): lac repressor; lacI; The lac repressor binds to the lac operator to inhibit transcription in E. coli. This inhibition can be relieved by adding lactose or isopropyl-β-D-thiogalactopyranoside (IPTG).
   7116..7137    +  protein_bind   CAP binding site: CAP binding activates transcription in the presence of cAMP. E. coli catabolite activator protein
   7152..7182    +  promoter       lac promoter: promoter for the E. coli lac operon
   7190..7206    +  protein_bind   lac operator: The lac repressor binds to the lac operator to inhibit transcription in E. coli. This inhibition can be relieved by adding lactose or isopropyl-β-D-thiogalactopyranoside (IPTG). lac repressor encoded by lacI
