[The description below was written by a language model from this plasmid's Addgene catalogue record and pLannotate feature annotations shown in this document.]
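Description:
CL20_mEGFP_FOidr_016 is a mammalian expression plasmid built on the CL20 backbone. The catalogue lists it only as a mammalian expression vector, but the feature table shows the architecture of a self-inactivating HIV-1 lentiviral transfer vector. A CMV enhancer is fused to a truncated 5' LTR, which would drive production of the vector genome RNA in packaging cells. This is followed by the Ψ packaging signal with a gag fragment, the cPPT/CTS element that aids nuclear import, and the Rev response element for Rev-dependent export of unspliced RNA. A U3-deleted 3' LTR fragment closes the cassette and is followed by a rabbit β-globin polyadenylation signal. Short hits to vif, rev and nef appear to be residual viral sequence rather than functional genes. The plasmid is propagated in E. coli through a high-copy ColE1/pUC-type origin with ampicillin resistance. The backbone also carries an SV40 origin and poly(A) signal and remnants of the lac region.

The payload is an internal CMV enhancer/promoter driving monomeric EGFP fused to the N terminus of FOidr_016. This insert is an unmutated intrinsically disordered region taken from the human fusion protein ATP5B_VWA3B, and the depositor comment indicates residues 749–852 of the fusion. The annotation matches this segment to VWA3B, suggesting the region lies in that partner's portion of the fusion. No separate mammalian selection marker is annotated, so expressing cells would be identified by green fluorescence. The construct is intended to express the fluorescently tagged IDR in mammalian cells. The associated publication concerns protein condensate formation, which suggests imaging of the IDR's localisation or condensate behaviour, though the record does not spell this out.
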