Addgene plasmid #244568: CL20_mEGFP_FOidr_016
Purpose: Express mEGFP-tagged intrinsically disordered protein (IDR), FOidr_016, derived from human fusion protein ATP5B_VWA3B
Depositing lab: Richard Kriwacki. Depositing organization: St. Jude Children's Research Hospital. Publication: Proteome-wide computational analyses reveal links between protein condensate formation and RNA biology. Maiti S, Tripathi S, Baggett DW, Phillips AH, Park CG, Wang J, Wahiduzzaman, Freyaldenhoven WT, Kinger S, Pioso BJ, Bollinger JC, Somjee R, Lang B, Babu MM, Kriwacki RW. Sci Adv. 2025 Dec 5;11(49):eady1420. doi: 10.1126/sciadv.ady1420. Epub 2025 Dec 3. PubMed 41337585.
Backbone
  Vector backbone: CL20
  Vector type: Mammalian Expression
Growth in bacteria
  Bacterial resistance: Ampicillin, 100 μg/mL
  Growth temperature: 37°C
  Growth strain: NEB Stable
  Copy number: High Copy
Gene/Insert
  Gene/Insert name: FOidr_016
  Species: H. sapiens (human)
  Mutation: Unmutated
  Tag / fusion protein: monomeric EGFP (N terminal on insert)
  Cloning method: Restriction Enzyme; 5′ cloning site Unknown (unknown if destroyed)
Terms and licenses: Academic/Nonprofit Terms; Industry Terms: Not Available to Industry
Depositor comments: ATP5B_VWA3B_749_852
How to cite: CL20_mEGFP_FOidr_016 was a gift from Richard Kriwacki (Addgene plasmid # 244568 ; http://n2t.net/addgene:244568 ; RRID:Addgene_244568)
